>Addgene plasmid #133331 | pHBS1507 [IBB-GFP-mCherry 3E]-[BFP-TDP43 VLIM-S] | addgene full sequence | sequence record 261752 | Addgene NGS Result
GGGGCCCGGTTTGGACTCAGAGTATTTTATCCTCATCTCAAACAGTGTATATCATTGTAACCATAAAGAG
AAAGGCAGGATGATGACCAGGGTGTAGTTGTTTCTACCAATAAGAATATTTCCACGCCAGCCAGAATTTA
TATGCAGAAATATTCTACCTTATCATTTAATTATAACAATTGTTCTCTAAAACTGTGCTGAAGTACAATA
TAATATACCCTGATTGCCTTGAAAAAAAAGTGATTAGAGAAAGTACTTACAATCTGACAAATAAACAAAA
GTGAATTTAAAAATTCGTTACAAATGCAAGCTAAAGTTTAACGAAAAAGTTACAGAAAATGAAAAGAAAA
TAAGAGGAGACAATGGTTGTCAACAGAGTAGAAAGTGAAAGAAACAAAATTATCATGAGGGTCCATGGTG
ATACAAGGGACATCTTCCCATTCTAAACAACACCCTGAAAACTTTGCCCCCTCCATATAACATGAATTTT
ACAATAGCGAAAAAGAAAGAACAATCAAGGGTCCCCAAACTCACCCTGAAGTTCTCAGTCTAGAGTCGAG
AGGATCAATCACTTTGTACAAGAAAGCTGGGTCTAGATAGCTTACTTGTACAGCTCGTCCATGCCGCCGG
TGGAGTGGCGGCCCTCGGCGCGTTCGTACTGTTCCACGATGGTGTAGTCCTCGTTGTGGGAGGTGATGTC
CAACTTGATGTTGACGTTGTAGGCGCCGGGCAGCTGCACGGGCTTCTTGGCCTTGTAGGTGGTCTTGACC
TCAGCGTCGTAGTGGCCGCCGTCCTTCAGCTTCAGCCTCTGCTTGATCTCGCCCTTCAGGGCGCCGTCCT
CGGGGTACATCCGCTCGGAGGAGGCCTCCCAGCCCATGGTCTTCTTCTGCATTACGGGGCCGTCGGAGGG
GAAGTTGGTGCCGCGCAGCTTCACCTTGTAGATGAACTCGCCGTCCTGCAGGGAGGAGTCCTGGGTCACG
GTCACCACGCCGCCGTCCTCGAAGTTCATCACGCGCTCCCACTTGAAGCCCTCGGGGAAGGACAGCTTCA
AGTAGTCGGGGATGTCGGCGGGGTGCTTCACGTAGGCCTTGGAGCCGTACATGAACTGAGGGGACAGGAT
GTCCCAGGCGAAGGGCAGGGGGCCACCCTTGGTCACCTTCAGCTTGGCGGTCTGGGTGCCCTCGTAGGGG
CGGCCCTGAGGAAAAAAAAGGAAAGGGCATGCTCGCCATGTGCAAGATACAGTGTTGAATGTGGTGCAAA
ATATAAAGATGTGGAAGAAAAAGCCACTGAAAATAATATGAGGAAATAAAAAACTAGAGTAAATTATCAG
TGGAACAATTTCTATTATACAAGACACTACACCCATACATTCTCCTAATGCTCATGTAAGAATTTCTCCA
AAAATACCTTCCAGCACTACAAACTAGAAAAAAAAAGAGACATGGACACCAAATTAAGTTCTTAATAGTG
AAGAACAAAAGAACTACCTTGCCTGCTCCAGTGGATCCAGCAACCGCCAACAACTGTCCTCTTTCTATCT
TGAAATTAATATCTTTCAGGACAGGAGTACCAAGAAGTGAGAAATTACTGAAGAAGAGGCTGTCATCACC
ATTAGAAGTTTTTCTATTGTTATTGTTTTGTTTTGCTTTCTCAAATAATTCCCCAAATCCCTGTTAAAAA
AAAACACACACACACACACACACACACACATCAAAAATAAAAGATGAGTTTGTCAGATATTTTCAATAGA
TGCTTGTTTTATGTACCATACTCACCTCGCCCTCGCCCTCGATCTCGAACTCGTGGCCGTTCACGGAGCC
CTCCATGTGCACCTTGAAGCGCATGAACTCCTTGATGATGGCCATGTTATCCTCCTCGCCCTTGCTGGTT
CCGGTGCCTCCACTTTCATCTTCACCTTTAGTGATACCGGCTGCCGTCACGAACTCCTTCAGGACCATGT
GATCGCGCTTCTCGTTCGGGTCTTTGCTCAGCGTGGTCTGGGTGCTCAGATAGTGGTTGTCCGGCAGGCG
CACCGGGCCGTCGCCGATCGGGGTGTTCTGCTGTTTGTGGTCGGCTTCCTGCTGGCTGCCGTCCTCAACG
TTGTGGCGGATCTTGAAGTTAGCCTTGATGCCGTTCTTCTGCTTGTCGGCTTCGATACGGACGTTGTGGC
TGTTGTGGTTGTACTCCAGCTTGTGACCCAGGATGTTGCCGTCCTCCTTGAAGTCGTTGCCCTTCAGCTC
GATGCGGTTCACCAGGGTGTCGCCCTCGAACTTCACCTCCGCGCGGGTCTTGTAGGTGCCGTCGTCCTTG
AACTCGATGGTGCGCTCCTGGACGTAGCCTTCCGGCATGGCGGACTTGAAGAAGTCGTGACGCTTCATGT
GGTCCGGGTAGCGGCTGAAGCACTGCACGCCGTAGGTCAGGGTGGTCACGAGGGTCGGCCACGGCACCGG
CAGCTTGCCGGTGGTGCAGATGAACTTCAGGGTCAGCTTGCCCTCGGTGGCATCGCCCTCGCCCTCGCCA
CGCACGCTGAACTTGTGGCCGTTTACGTCGCCGTCCAGCTCGACTTTGATAGGCACAGTACCTGTAAATA
GTTCCTCTCCTTTACTGGTACCATCATCAGGGAATGAGCTTACATTTCTCCTCTTCAGCATCTGGTCATC
CTTCTTAGCTTTCCTCAGCTCCACATTGACCTCTATTCTGCGACGCCTCATTTCTGTACTGTCTTTTCCC
TTGTTCTTGAATCTGTGAAGACGGGCAGCTGGTGTATTAGCATTCTCGTTGGTGGATCCCATGGTGGCAC
CGGTGAATTCTCCAGGCGATCTGACGGTTCACTAAACGAGCTCTGCTTATATAGGCCTCCCACCGTACAC
GCCACCTCGACATACTCGAGTAGTTATTAATAGTAATCAATTACGGGGTCATTAGTTCATAGCCCATATA
TGGAGTTCCGCGTTACATAACTTACGGTAAATGGCCCGCCTGGCTGACCGCCCAACGACCCCCGCCCATT
GACGTCAATAATGACGTATGTTCCCATAGTAACGCCAATAGGGACTTTCCATTGACGTCAATGGGTGGAG
TATTTACGGTAAACTGCCCACTTGGCAGTACATCAAGTGTATCATATGCCAAGTACGCCCCCTATTGACG
TCAATGACGGTAAATGGCCCGCCTGGCATTATGCCCAGTACATGACCTTATGGGACTTTCCTACTTGGCA
GTACATCTACGTATTAGTCATCGCTATTACCATGGTGATGCGGTTTTGGCAGTACATCAATGGGCGTGGA
TAGCGGTTTGACTCACGGGGATTTCCAAGTCTCCACCCCATTGACGTCAATGGGAGTTTGTTTTGGCACC
AAAATCAACGGGACTTTCCAAAATGTCGTAACAACTCCGCCCCATTGACGCAAATGGGCGGTAGGCGTGT
ACGGTGGGAGGTCTATATAAGCAGAGCTGGTTTAGTGAACCGTCAGATCCGCTAGGGATCCTCTAGTCAG
CTGACGCGTTACCACCGGTGCCACCATGGGAAGCGAGCTGATTAAGGAGAACATGCACATGAAGCTGTAC
ATGGAGGGCACCGTGGACAACCATCACTTCAAGTGCACATCCGAGGGCGAAGGCAAGCCCTACGAGGGCA
CCCAGACCATGAGAATCAAGGTGGTCGAGGGCGGCCCTCTCCCCTTCGCCTTCGACATCCTGGCTACTAG
CTTCCTCTACGGCAGCAAGACCTTCATCAACCACACCCAGGGCATCCCCGACTTCTTCAAGCAGTCCTTC
CCTGAGGGCTTCACATGGGAGAGAGTCACCACATACGAAGACGGGGGCGTGCTGACCGCTACCCAGGACA
CCAGCCTCCAGGACGGCTGCCTCATCTACAACGTCAAGATCAGAGGGGTGAACTTCACATCCAACGGCCC
TGTGATGCAGAAGAAAACACTCGGCTGGGAGGCCTTCACCGAGACGCTGTACCCCGCTGACGGCGGCCTG
GAAGGCAGAAACGACATGGCCCTGAAGCTCGTGGGCGGGAGCCATCTGATCGCAAACGCCAAGACCACAT
ATAGATCCAAGAAACCCGCTAAGAACCTCAAGATGCCTGGCGTCTACTATGTGGACTACAGACTGGAAAG
AATCAAGGAGGCCAACAACGAGACCTACGTCGAGCAGCACGAGGTGGCAGTGGCCAGATACTGCGACCTC
CCTAGCAAACTGGGGCACAAGCTTAATTCCGGAATGTCTGAATATATTCGGGTAACCGAAGATGAGAACG
ATGAGCCCATTGAAATACCATCGGAAGACGATGGGACGGTGCTGCTCTCCACGGTTACAGCCCAGTTTCC
AGGGGCGTGTGGGCTTCGCTACAGGAATCCAGTGTCTCAGTGTATGAGAGGTGTCCGGCTGGTAGAAGGA
ATTCTGCATGCCCCAGATGCTGGCTGGGGAAATCTGGTGTATGTTGTCAACTATCCAAAAGATAACAAAA
GAAAAATGGATGAGACAGATGCTTCATCAGCAGTGAAAGTGAAAAGAGCAGTCCAGAAAACATCCGATTT
AATAGTGTTGGGTCTCCCATGGAAAACAACCGAACAGGACCTGAAAGAGTATTTTAGTACCTTTGGAGAA
GTTCTTATGGTGCAGGTCAAGAAAGATCTTAAGACTGGTCATTCAAAGGGGTTTGGCTTTGTTCGTTTTA
CGGAATATGAAACACAAGTGAAAGTAATGTCACAGCGACATATGATAGATGGACGATGGTGTGACTGCAA
ACTTCCTAATTCTAAGCAAAGCCAAGATGAGCCTTTGAGAAGCAGAAAAGTGTTTGTGGGGCGCTGTACA
GAGGACATGACTGAGGATGAGCTGCGGGAGTTCTTCTCTCAGTACGGGGATGTGATGGATGTCTTCATCC
CCAAGCCATTCAGGGCCTTTGCCTTTGTTACATTTGCAGATGATCAGATTGCGCAGTCTCTTTGTGGAGA
GGACTTGATCATTAAAGGAATCAGCGTTCATATATCCAATGCCGAACCTAAGCACAACAGTAATCGACAG
TCCGAGAGAAGCGGGCGGTTCGGTGGTAATCCAGGGGGGTTCGGAAACCAAGGAGGTTTTGGTAACTCTA
GGGGAGGAGGCGCTGGTTCCGGTAATAACCAAGGCAGCAACAGTGGGGGGGGCAGTAATTTCGGTGCTTT
TTCAAGTAACCCAGCAATGATGGCCGCCGCACAAGCAGCTTTGCAAAGTTCTTGGGGCATGATGGGCATG
CTGGCGTCACAGCAAAATCAAAGCGGACCCTCAGGAAATAATCAAAACCAAGGCAATAGCCAGAGGGAGC
CTAATCAGGCCTTCGGATCAGGCAATAATTCATACAGTGGTTCAAACTCCGGGGCAGCCTCTGGGTGGGG
CAGCGCAAGTAATGCCGGAAGCGGTAGTGGATTCAACGGAGGGTTCGGGTCAAGTAGCGATAGTAAAAGT
TCCGGTTGGGGCTCTTAGACCCAGCTTTCTTGTACAAAGTGGTTGATCCTCTAGACTGAGAACTTCAGGG
TGAGTTTGGGGACCCTTGATTGTTCTTTCTTTTTCGCTATTGTAAAATTCATGTTATATGGAGGGGGCAA
AGTTTTCAGGGTGTTGTTTAGAATGGGAAGATGTCCCTTGTATCACCATGGACCCTCATGATAATTTTGT
TTCTTTCACTTTCTACTCTGTTGACAACCATTGTCTCCTCTTATTTTCTTTTCATTTTCTGTAACTTTTT
CGTTAAACTTTAGCTTGCATTTGTAACGAATTTTTAAATTCACTTTTGTTTATTTGTCAGATTGTAAGTA
CTTTCTCTAATCACTTTTTTTTCAAGGCAATCAGGGTATATTATATTGTACTTCAGCACAGTTTTAGAGA
ACAATTGTTATAATTAAATGATAAGGTAGAATATTTCTGCATATAAATTCTGGCTGGCGTGGAAATATTC
TTATTGGTAGAAACAACTACACCCTGGTCATCATCCTGCCTTTCTCTTTATGGTTACAATGATATACACT
GTTTGAGATGAGGATAAAATACTCTGAGTCCAAACCGGGCCCCTCTGCTAACCATGTTCATGCCTTCTTC
TCTTTCCTACAGCTCCTGGGCAACGTGCTGGTTGTTGTGCTGTCTCATCATTTTGGCAAAGAATTCACTC
CTCAGGTGCAGGCTGCCTATCAGAAGGTGGTGGCTGGTGTGGCCAATGCCCTGGCTCACAAATACCACTG
AGATCTTTTTCCCTCTGCCAAAAATTATGGGGACATCATGAAGCCCCTTGAGCATCTGACTTCTGGCTAA
TAAAGGAAATTTATTTTCATTGCAATAGTGTGTTGGAATTTTTTGTGTCTCTCACTCGGAAGGACATATG
GGAGGGCAAATCATTTAAAACATCAGAATGAGTATTTGGTTTAGAGTTTGGCAACATATGCCCATATGCT
GGCTGCCATGAACAAAGGTTGGCTATAAAGAGGTCATCAGTATATGAAACAGCCCCCTGCTGTCCATTCC
TTATTCCATAGAAAAGCCTTGACTTGAGGTTAGATTTTTTTTATATTTTGTTTTGTGTTATTTTTTTCTT
TAACATCCCTAAAATTTTCCTTACATGTTTTACTAGCCAGATTTTTCCTCCTCTCCTGACTACTCCCAGT
CATAGCTGTCCCTCTTCTCTTATGGAGATCCCTCGACTGCATTAATGAATCGGCCAACGCGCGGGGAGAG
GCGGTTTGCGTATTGGGCGCTCTTCCGCTTCCTCGCTCACTGACTCGCTGCGCTCGGTCGTTCGGCTGCG
GCGAGCGGTATCAGCTCACTCAAAGGCGGTAATACGGTTATCCACAGAATCAGGGGATAACGCAGGAAAG
AACATGTGAGCAAAAGGCCAGCAAAAGGCCAGGAACCGTAAAAAGGCCGCGTTGCTGGCGTTTTTCCATA
GGCTCCGCCCCCCTGACGAGCATCACAAAAATCGACGCTCAAGTCAGAGGTGGCGAAACCCGACAGGACT
ATAAAGATACCAGGCGTTTCCCCCTGGAAGCTCCCTCGTGCGCTCTCCTGTTCCGACCCTGCCGCTTACC
GGATACCTGTCCGCCTTTCTCCCTTCGGGAAGCGTGGCGCTTTCTCATAGCTCACGCTGTAGGTATCTCA
GTTCGGTGTAGGTCGTTCGCTCCAAGCTGGGCTGTGTGCACGAACCCCCCGTTCAGCCCGACCGCTGCGC
CTTATCCGGTAACTATCGTCTTGAGTCCAACCCGGTAAGACACGACTTATCGCCACTGGCAGCAGCCACT
GGTAACAGGATTAGCAGAGCGAGGTATGTAGGCGGTGCTACAGAGTTCTTGAAGTGGTGGCCTAACTACG
GCTACACTAGAAGAACAGTATTTGGTATCTGCGCTCTGCTGAAGCCAGTTACCTTCGGAAAAAGAGTTGG
TAGCTCTTGATCCGGCAAACAAACCACCGCTGGTAGCGGTGGTTTTTTTGTTTGCAAGCAGCAGATTACG
CGCAGAAAAAAAGGATCTCAAGAAGATCCTTTGATCTTTTCTACGGGGTCTGACGCTCAGTGGAACGAAA
ACTCACGTTAAGGGATTTTGGTCATGAGATTATCAAAAAGGATCTTCACCTAGATCCTTTTAAATTAAAA
ATGAAGTTTTAAATCAATCTAAAGTATATATGAGTAAACTTGGTCTGACAGTTACCAATGCTTAATCAGT
GAGGCACCTATCTCAGCGATCTGTCTATTTCGTTCATCCATAGTTGCCTGACTCCCCGTCGTGTAGATAA
CTACGATACGGGAGGGCTTACCATCTGGCCCCAGTGCTGCAATGATACCGCGAGACCCACGCTCACCGGC
TCCAGATTTATCAGCAATAAACCAGCCAGCCGGAAGGGCCGAGCGCAGAAGTGGTCCTGCAACTTTATCC
GCCTCCATCCAGTCTATTAATTGTTGCCGGGAAGCTAGAGTAAGTAGTTCGCCAGTTAATAGTTTGCGCA
ACGTTGTTGCCATTGCTACAGGCATCGTGGTGTCACGCTCGTCGTTTGGTATGGCTTCATTCAGCTCCGG
TTCCCAACGATCAAGGCGAGTTACATGATCCCCCATGTTGTGCAAAAAAGCGGTTAGCTCCTTCGGTCCT
CCGATCGTTGTCAGAAGTAAGTTGGCCGCAGTGTTATCACTCATGGTTATGGCAGCACTGCATAATTCTC
TTACTGTCATGCCATCCGTAAGATGCTTTTCTGTGACTGGTGAGTACTCAACCAAGTCATTCTGAGAATA
GTGTATGCGGCGACCGAGTTGCTCTTGCCCGGCGTCAACACGGGATAATACCGCGCCACATAGCAGAACT
TTAAAAGTGCTCATCATTGGAAAACGTTCTTCGGGGCGAAAACTCTCAAGGATCTTACCGCTGTTGAGAT
CCAGTTCGATGTAACCCACTCGTGCACCCAACTGATCTTCAGCATCTTTTACTTTCACCAGCGTTTCTGG
GTGAGCAAAAACAGGAAGGCAAAATGCCGCAAAAAAGGGAATAAGGGCGACACGGAAATGTTGAATACTC
ATACTCTTCCTTTTTCAATATTATTGAAGCATTTATCAGGGTTATTGTCTCATGAGCGGATACATATTTG
AATGTATTTAGAAAAATAAACAAATAGGGGTTCCGCGCACATTTCCCCGAAAAGTGCCACCTGACGTCTA
AGAAACCATTATTATCATGACATTAACCTATAAAAATAGGCGTATCACGAGGCCCTTTCGTCTTCACTCG
ACGCGGCCAGCTTGGTCGAGCTGGATACTTCCCGTCCGCCAGGGGGACATGCCGGCGATGCTGAAGGTCG
CGCGCATTCCCGATGAAGAGGCCGGTTACCGCCTGTTGACCTGGTGGGACGGGCAGGGCGCCGAGTTCAT
AAGAGAAGAGGGACAGCTATGACTGGGAGTAGTCAGGAGAGGAGGAAAAATCTGGCTAGTAAAACATGTA
AGGAAAATTTTAGGGATGTTAAAGAAAAAAATAACACAAAACAAAATATAAAAAAAATCTAACCTCAAGT
CAAGGCTTTTCTATGGAATAAGGAATGGACAGCAGGGGGCTGTTTCATATACTGATGACCTCTTTATAGC
CAACCTTTGTTCATGGCAGCCAGCATATGGGCATATGTTGCCAAACTCTAAACCAAATACTCATTCTGAT
GTTTTAAATGATTTGCCCTCCCATATGTCCTTCCGAGTGAGAGACACAAAAAATTCCAACACACTATTGC
AATGAAAATAAATTTCCTTTATTAGCCAGAAGTCAGATGCTCAAGGGGCTTCATGATGTCCCCATAATTT
TTGGCAGAGGGAAAAAGATCTCAGTGGTATTTGTGAGCCAGGGCATTGGCCACACCAGCCACCACCTTCT
GATAGGCAGCCTGCACCTGAGGAGTGAATTCTTTGCCAAAATGATGAGACAGCACAACAACCAGCACGTT
GCCCAGGAGCTGTAGGAAAGAGAAGAAGGCATGAACATGGTTAGCAGA
Features (pLannotate 1.2.2; 23 found; start..end, strand, type, name):
    570..592     +  protein_bind   attB2 (fragment): mutant version of attB; recombination site for the Gateway® BP reaction BP Clonase™
    603..1197    -  CDS            mCherry (fragment): monomeric derivative of DsRed fluorescent protein (Shaner et al., 2004) mammalian codon-optimized
   1476..1682    -  CDS            CFTR (fragment): CFTR_HUMAN - Also known as ABCC7. Experimental evidence at protein level: Swiss-Prot protein existence level 1. Epithelial ion channel that plays an important role in the regulation of epithelial ion and water transport and fluid homeostasis (PubMed:26823428). Mediates the transport of chloride ions across the cell membrane (PubMed:10792060, PubMed:11524016, PubMed:11707463, PubMed:12519745, PubMed:15010471, PubMed:12588899, PubMed:17036051, PubMed:19398555, PubMed:19621064, PubMed:22178883, PubMed:25330774, PubMed:1712898, PubMed:8910473, PubMed:9804160, PubMed:12529365, PubMed:17182731, PubM
   1775..1886    -  CDS            mCherry (fragment): monomeric derivative of DsRed fluorescent protein (Shaner et al., 2004) mammalian codon-optimized
   1905..2606    -  CDS            Superfolder GFP: Superfolder GFP is a basic (constitutively fluorescent) green fluorescent protein published in 2005, derived from Aequorea victoria. It is reported to be a very rapidly-maturing weak dimer.
   2592..2786    -  CDS            KPNA2 (fragment): IMA1_HUMAN - Also known as RCH1, SRP1. Experimental evidence at protein level: Swiss-Prot protein existence level 1. Functions in nuclear protein import as an adapter protein for nuclear receptor KPNB1. Binds specifically and directly to substrates containing either a simple or bipartite NLS motif. Docking of the importin/substrate complex to the nuclear pore complex (NPC) is mediated by KPNB1 through binding to nucleoporin FxFG repeats and the complex is subsequently translocated through the pore by an energy requiring, Ran-dependent mechanism. At the nucleoplasmic side of the NPC, Ran binds
   2839..2873    -  promoter       minimal CMV promoter (fragment): human cytomegalovirus (CMV) immediate early promoter
   2951..3254    +  enhancer       CMV enhancer: human cytomegalovirus immediate early enhancer
   3255..3458    +  promoter       CMV promoter: human cytomegalovirus (CMV) immediate early promoter
   3532..4227    +  CDS            TagBFP: TagBFP is a basic (constitutively fluorescent) blue fluorescent protein published in 2008, derived from Entacmaea quadricolor. It is reported to be a very rapidly-maturing monomer with very low acid sensitivity.
   4234..5472    +  CDS            TARDBP: TADBP_HUMAN - Also known as TDP43. Experimental evidence at protein level: Swiss-Prot protein existence level 1. RNA-binding protein that is involved in various steps of RNA biogenesis and processing (PubMed:23519609). Preferentially binds, via its two RNA recognition motifs RRM1 and RRM2, to GU-repeats on RNA molecules predominantly localized within long introns and in the 3'UTR of mRNAs (PubMed:23519609, PubMed:24240615, PubMed:24464995). In turn, regulates the splicing of many non-coding and protein-coding RNAs including proteins involved in neuronal survival, as well as mRNAs that encode p
   5479..5503    -  protein_bind   attB2: mutant version of attB; recombination site for the Gateway® BP reaction BP Clonase™
   5530..6102    +  intron         β-globin intron: intron from rabbit β-globin gene
   6106..6228    +  CDS            HBB: HBB_COLGU - Experimental evidence at transcript level: Swiss-Prot protein existence level 2. Involved in oxygen transport from the lung to the various peripheral tissues. From Colobus guereza (Mantled guereza) (Eastern black-and-white colobus monkey).
   6299..6354    +  polyA_signal   β-globin poly(A) signal: rabbit β-globin polyadenylation signal (Gil and Proudfoot, 1987)
   6687..6740    -  CDS            lacI (fragment): lac repressor; lacI; The lac repressor binds to the lac operator to inhibit transcription in E. coli. This inhibition can be relieved by adding lactose or isopropyl-β-D-thiogalactopyranoside (IPTG).
   6923..7511    -  rep_origin     ori: high-copy-number ColE1/pMB1/pBR322/pUC origin of replication
   7682..8542    -  CDS            AmpR: β-lactamase; bla; confers resistance to ampicillin, carbenicillin, and related antibiotics
   8543..8647    -  promoter       AmpR promoter: bla
   8766..8882    +  CDS            str (fragment): STR_KLEPN - Protein inferred from homology: Swiss-Prot protein existence level 3. The aminoglycoside phosphotransferases achieve inactivation of their antibiotic substrates by phosphorylation. From Klebsiella pneumoniae.
   9208..9263    -  polyA_signal   β-globin poly(A) signal: rabbit β-globin polyadenylation signal (Gil and Proudfoot, 1987)
   9334..9456    -  CDS            HBB: HBB_COLGU - Experimental evidence at transcript level: Swiss-Prot protein existence level 2. Involved in oxygen transport from the lung to the various peripheral tissues. From Colobus guereza (Mantled guereza) (Eastern black-and-white colobus monkey).
   9460..534     -  intron         β-globin intron (across the origin): intron from rabbit β-globin gene
