[The description below was written by a language model from this plasmid's Addgene catalogue record and pLannotate feature annotations shown in this document.]
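Description:
pHBS1507 [IBB-GFP-mCherry 3E]-[BFP-TDP43 VLIM-S] is a mammalian expression plasmid of about 9.5 kb built on the bidirectional pBI backbone, designed to deliver a TDP43 variant and a fluorescent splicing reporter from the same molecule. It is maintained in E. coli through a high-copy ColE1/pUC-type origin and selected with ampicillin via the AmpR β-lactamase gene and its own promoter. No mammalian selection marker is annotated, which is consistent with transient transfection, though the record does not say so.

A central CMV enhancer sits between two divergent promoters. In one direction, the CMV promoter drives TagBFP joined to full-length human TARDBP (TDP43), in which all valine, leucine, isoleucine and methionine residues of the C-terminal domain are changed to serine. In the other direction, a minimal CMV promoter drives the reporter. This reporter starts with a KPNA2 fragment, which presumably corresponds to the importin-β-binding (IBB) domain named in the plasmid title and would target the product to the nucleus. It continues with superfolder GFP and then an mCherry coding sequence that is split in two by a segment containing CFTR sequence. This layout suggests that handling of the CFTR-derived segment during splicing determines whether intact mCherry is made, with GFP reporting overall reporter expression and BFP reporting TDP43 level. The record does not spell out this readout logic, nor the meaning of "3E". Each transcription unit ends with a rabbit β-globin intron and polyadenylation signal, and residual attB2 sites flank the cassettes.

The stated purpose is to test how sequence changes in TDP43 affect its splicing activity.
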