Addgene plasmid #133331: pHBS1507 [IBB-GFP-mCherry 3E]-[BFP-TDP43 VLIM-S]
Purpose: To test the effect of sequence on TDP43 splicing activity
Depositing lab: Rajat Rohatgi. Depositing organization: Stanford University. Publication: Phase separation-deficient TDP43 remains functional in splicing. Schmidt HB, Barreau A, Rohatgi R. Nat Commun. 2019 Oct 25;10(1):4890. doi: 10.1038/s41467-019-12740-2. PubMed 31653829.
Backbone
  Vector backbone: pBI
  Vector type: Mammalian Expression
Growth in bacteria
  Bacterial resistance: Ampicillin, 100 μg/mL
  Growth temperature: 37°C
  Growth strain: DH5alpha
  Copy number: High Copy
Gene/Insert
  Gene/Insert name: TARDBP mutant
  Species: H. sapiens (human)
  Mutation: All VLIM to S in CTD of full-length TDP43
  Entrez Gene: TARDBP (a.k.a. ALS10, TDP-43)
  Cloning method: Gibson Cloning
Terms and licenses: Academic/Nonprofit Terms; Industry Terms: Not Available to Industry
Depositor comments: Please visit https://www.biorxiv.org/content/10.1101/548339v1 for bioRxiv preprint.
How to cite: pHBS1507 [IBB-GFP-mCherry 3E]-[BFP-TDP43 VLIM-S] was a gift from Rajat Rohatgi (Addgene plasmid # 133331 ; http://n2t.net/addgene:133331 ; RRID:Addgene_133331)
